>Addgene plasmid #109707 | p3E-rab3db | depositor full sequence | sequence record 206644 | Full Sequence
CTTTCCTGCGTTATCCCCTGATTCTGTGGATAACCGTATTACCGCCTTTGAGTGAGCTGATACCGCTCGC
CGCAGCCGAACGACCGAGCGCAGCGAGTCAGTGAGCGAGGAAGCGGAAGAGCGCCCAATACGCAAACCGC
CTCTCCCCGCGCGTTGGCCGATTCATTAATGCAGCTGGCACGACAGGTTTCCCGACTGGAAAGCGGGCAG
TGAGCGCAACGCAATTAATACGCGTACCGCTAGCCAGGAAGAGTTTGTAGAAACGCAAAAAGGCCATCCG
TCAGGATGGCCTTCTGCTTAGTTTGATGCCTGGCAGTTTATGGCGGGCGTCCTGCCCGCCACCCTCCGGG
CCGTTGCTTCACAACGTTCAAATCCGCTCCCGGCGGATTTGTCCTACTCAGGAGAGCGTTCACCGACAAA
CAACAGATAAAACGAAAGGCCCAGTCTTCCGACTGAGCCTTTCGTTTTATTTGATGCCTGGCAGTTCCCT
ACTCTCGCGTTAACGCTAGCATGGATGTTTTCCCAGTCACGACGTTGTAAAACGACGGCCAGTCTTAAGC
TCGGGCCCTGCAGCTCTAGAGCTCGAATTCTACAGGTCACTAATACCATCTAAGTAGTTGGTTCATAGTG
ACTGCATATGTTGTGTTTTACAGTATTATGTAGTCTGTTTTTTATGCAAAATCTAATTTAATATATTGAT
ATTTATATCATTTTACGTTTCTCGTTCAACTTTCTTGTACAAAGTGGTGGCGTCAGTGACTGACTCGCGT
CTTCAGCCGTCACAGAAAGATGCTGCAGACCAAAACTTTGACTACATGTTTAAACTCCTCATCATCGGAA
ACAGCAGCGTCGGTAAAACCAGCTTTCTGTTTCGATACGCGGACGATTCCTTCACCTCAGCCTTTGTCAG
CACAGTGGGGATCGACTTTAAGGTCAAAACCGTTTTTAGGAACAACAAGAGGATTAAACTACAAATCTGG
GACACGGCGGGACAGGAGCGCTACAGGACCATCACCACAGCCTATTACAGAGGAGCAATGGGCTTCCTGC
TCATGTTCGACATCACCAACCGGGACTCATTCAATGCTGTTCGGGACTGGGCCACGCAGATCAAGACGTA
CTCGTGGGACAATGCTCAGGTGATTCTGGTGGGAAACAAGTGTGATCTGGAGGACGAGCGGCTCATTCCT
ACTGAGGACAGCCAGAGACTCGCACACGAGCTCGGTTTCCAGTTTTTCGAGGCGAGCGCCAAAGACAGCA
TCAACGTGAAGCAGGTGTTTGAGTGTCTGGTGGACGTGATCTGTGACAAGATGACCGAAAGCCTGGACGG
AGACGCCGCCGTGTCCAACCATAAAGACTGCAGTCTGCAGGACGCGGCTGATGAAGGACACAGTGCCTGC
GCCTGCTGAAAGCACACAACAGAAACAACTTTATTATACAAAGTTGGCATTATAAAAAAGCATTGCTTAT
CAATTTGTTGCAACGAACAGGTCACTATCAGTCAAAATAAAATCATTATTTGGAGCTCCATGGTAGCGTT
AACGCGGCCGCGATATCCCCTATAGTGAGTCGTATTACATGGTCATAGCTGTTTCCTGGCAGCTCTGGCC
CGTGTCTCAAAATCTCTGATGTTACATTGCACAAGATAAAAATATATCATCATGAACAATAAAACTGTCT
GCTTACATAAACAGTAATACAAGGGGTGTTATGAGCCATATTCAACGGGAAACGTCGAGGCCGCGATTAA
ATTCCAACATGGATGCTGATTTATATGGGTATAAATGGGCTCGCGATAATGTCGGGCAATCAGGTGCGAC
AATCTATCGCTTGTATGGGAAGCCCGATGCGCCAGAGTTGTTTCTGAAACATGGCAAAGGTAGCGTTGCC
AATGATGTTACAGATGAGATGGTCAGACTAAACTGGCTGACGGAATTTATGCCTCTTCCGACCATCAAGC
ATTTTATCCGTACTCCTGATGATGCATGGTTACTCACCACTGCGATCCCCGGAAAAACAGCATTCCAGGT
ATTAGAAGAATATCCTGATTCAGGTGAAAATATTGTTGATGCGCTGGCAGTGTTCCTGCGCCGGTTGCAT
TCGATTCCTGTTTGTAATTGTCCTTTTAACAGCGATCGCGTATTTCGTCTCGCTCAGGCGCAATCACGAA
TGAATAACGGTTTGGTTGATGCGAGTGATTTTGATGACGAGCGTAATGGCTGGCCTGTTGAACAAGTCTG
GAAAGAAATGCATAAACTTTTGCCATTCTCACCGGATTCAGTCGTCACTCATGGTGATTTCTCACTTGAT
AACCTTATTTTTGACGAGGGGAAATTAATAGGTTGTATTGATGTTGGACGAGTCGGAATCGCAGACCGAT
ACCAGGATCTTGCCATCCTATGGAACTGCCTCGGTGAGTTTTCTCCTTCATTACAGAAACGGCTTTTTCA
AAAATATGGTATTGATAATCCTGATATGAATAAATTGCAGTTTCATTTGATGCTCGATGAGTTTTTCTAA
TCAGAATTGGTTAATTGGTTGTAACACTGGCAGAGCATTACGCTGACTTGACGGGACGGCGCAAGCTCAT
GACCAAAATCCCTTAACGTGAGTTACGCGTCGTTCCACTGAGCGTCAGACCCCGTAGAAAAGATCAAAGG
ATCTTCTTGAGATCCTTTTTTTCTGCGCGTAATCTGCTGCTTGCAAACAAAAAAACCACCGCTACCAGCG
GTGGTTTGTTTGCCGGATCAAGAGCTACCAACTCTTTTTCCGAAGGTAACTGGCTTCAGCAGAGCGCAGA
TACCAAATACTGTCCTTCTAGTGTAGCCGTAGTTAGGCCACCACTTCAAGAACTCTGTAGCACCGCCTAC
ATACCTCGCTCTGCTAATCCTGTTACCAGTGGCTGCTGCCAGTGGCGATAAGTCGTGTCTTACCGGGTTG
GACTCAAGACGATAGTTACCGGATAAGGCGCAGCGGTCGGGCTGAACGGGGGGTTCGTGCACACAGCCCA
GCTTGGAGCGAACGACCTACACCGAACTGAGATACCTACAGCGTGAGCATTGAGAAAGCGCCACGCTTCC
CGAAGGGAGAAAGGCGGACAGGTATCCGGTAAGCGGCAGGGTCGGAACAGGAGAGCGCACGAGGGAGCTT
CCAGGGGGAAACGCCTGGTATCTTTATAGTCCTGTCGGGTTTCGCCACCTCTGACTTGAGCGTCGATTTT
TGTGATGCTCGTCAGGGGGGCGGAGCCTATGGAAAAACGCCAGCAACGCGGCCTTTTTACGGTTCCTGGC
CTTTTGCTGGCCTTTTGCTCACATGTT
Features (pLannotate 1.2.2; 11 found; start..end, strand, type, name):
    121..213     +  CDS            lacI (fragment): lac repressor; lacI; The lac repressor binds to the lac operator to inhibit transcription in E. coli. This inhibition can be relieved by adding lactose or isopropyl-β-D-thiogalactopyranoside (IPTG).
    268..295     -  terminator     rrnB T2 terminator: transcription terminator T2 from the E. coli rrnB gene
    427..470     +  terminator     rrnB T1 terminator: Escherichia coli rrnB; transcription terminator T1 from the E. coli rrnB gene
    517..553     -  CDS            lacZα (fragment): LacZα fragment of β-galactosidase; lacZ fragment
    624..748     -  protein_bind   attR2: mutant version of attR; recombination site for the Gateway® LR reaction LR Clonase™
    750..1406    +  CDS            RAB3D: RAB3D_HUMAN - Also known as GOV, RAB16. Experimental evidence at protein level: Swiss-Prot protein existence level 1. Protein transport. Probably involved in regulated exocytosis (By similarity). From Homo sapiens (Human).
   1426..1446    -  protein_bind   attB3: mutant version of attB; core recombination site for the Gateway® BP reaction BP Clonase™
   1437..1522    -  protein_bind   attL1 (fragment): mutant version of attL; recombination site for the Gateway® LR reaction LR Clonase™
   1559..1577    -  promoter       T7 promoter: promoter for bacteriophage T7 RNA polymerase
   1711..2520    +  CDS            KanR: aminoglycoside phosphotransferase; aph(3')-Ia; confers resistance to kanamycin in bacteria or G418 (Geneticin®) in eukaryotes
   2667..3255    +  rep_origin     ori: high-copy-number ColE1/pMB1/pBR322/pUC origin of replication
