>Addgene plasmid #109707 | p3E-rab3db | addgene full sequence | sequence record 223985 | Addgene NGS Result
CATAGTGACTGCATATGTTGTGTTTTACAGTATTATGTAGTCTGTTTTTTATGCAAAATCTAATTTAATA
TATTGATATTTATATCATTTTACGTTTCTCGTTCAACTTTCTTGTACAAAGTGGTGGCGTCAGTGACTGA
CTCGCGTCTTCAGCCGTCACAGAAAGATGCTGCAGACCAAAACTTTGACTACATGTTTAAACTCCTCATC
ATCGGAAACAGCAGCGTCGGTAAAACCAGCTTTCTGTTTCGATACGCGGACGATTCCTTCACCTCAGCCT
TTGTCAGCACAGTGGGGATCGACTTTAAGGTCAAAACCGTTTTTAGGAACAACAAGAGGATTAAACTACA
AATCTGGGACACGGCGGGACAGGAGCGCTACAGGACCATCACCACAGCCTATTACAGAGGAGCAATGGGC
TTCCTGCTCATGTTCGACATCACCAACCGGGACTCATTCAATGCTGTTCGGGACTGGGCCACGCAGATCA
AGACGTACTCGTGGGACAATGCTCAGGTGATTCTGGTGGGAAACAAGTGTGATCTGGAGGACGAGCGGCT
CATTCCTACTGAGGACAGCCAGAGACTCGCACACGAGCTCGGTTTCCAGTTTTTCGAGGCGAGCGCCAAA
GACAGCATCAACGTGAAGCAGGTGTTTGAGTGTCTGGTGGACGTGATCTGTGACAAGATGACCGAAAGCC
TGGACGGAGACGCCGCCGTGTCCAACCATAAAGACTGCAGTCTGCAGGACGCGGCTGATGAAGGACACAG
TGCCTGCGCCTGCTGAAAGCACACAACAGAAACAACTTTATTATACAAAGTTGGCATTATAAAAAAGCAT
TGCTTATCAATTTGTTGCAACGAACAGGTCACTATCAGTCAAAATAAAATCATTATTTGGAGCTCCATGG
TAGCGTTAACGCGGCCGCGATATCCCCTATAGTGAGTCGTATTACATGGTCATAGCTGTTTCCTGGCAGC
TCTGGCCCGTGTCTCAAAATCTCTGATGTTACATTGCACAAGATAAAAATATATCATCATGAACAATAAA
ACTGTCTGCTTACATAAACAGTAATACAAGGGGTGTTATGAGCCATATTCAACGGGAAACGTCGAGGCCG
CGATTAAATTCCAACATGGATGCTGATTTATATGGGTATAAATGGGCTCGCGATAATGTCGGGCAATCAG
GTGCGACAATCTATCGCTTGTATGGGAAGCCCGATGCGCCAGAGTTGTTTCTGAAACATGGCAAAGGTAG
CGTTGCCAATGATGTTACAGATGAGATGGTCAGACTAAACTGGCTGACGGAATTTATGCCTCTTCCGACC
ATCAAGCATTTTATCCGTACTCCTGATGATGCATGGTTACTCACCACTGCGATCCCCGGAAAAACAGCAT
TCCAGGTATTAGAAGAATATCCTGATTCAGGTGAAAATATTGTTGATGCGCTGGCAGTGTTCCTGCGCCG
GTTGCATTCGATTCCTGTTTGTAATTGTCCTTTTAACAGCGATCGCGTATTTCGTCTCGCTCAGGCGCAA
TCACGAATGAATAACGGTTTGGTTGATGCGAGTGATTTTGATGACGAGCGTAATGGCTGGCCTGTTGAAC
AAGTCTGGAAAGAAATGCATAAACTTTTGCCATTCTCACCGGATTCAGTCGTCACTCATGGTGATTTCTC
ACTTGATAACCTTATTTTTGACGAGGGGAAATTAATAGGTTGTATTGATGTTGGACGAGTCGGAATCGCA
GACCGATACCAGGATCTTGCCATCCTATGGAACTGCCTCGGTGAGTTTTCTCCTTCATTACAGAAACGGC
TTTTTCAAAAATATGGTATTGATAATCCTGATATGAATAAATTGCAGTTTCATTTGATGCTCGATGAGTT
TTTCTAATCAGAATTGGTTAATTGGTTGTAACACTGGCAGAGCATTACGCTGACTTGACGGGACGGCGCA
AGCTCATGACCAAAATCCCTTAACGTGAGTTACGCGTCGTTCCACTGAGCGTCAGACCCCGTAGAAAAGA
TCAAAGGATCTTCTTGAGATCCTTTTTTTCTGCGCGTAATCTGCTGCTTGCAAACAAAAAAACCACCGCT
ACCAGCGGTGGTTTGTTTGCCGGATCAAGAGCTACCAACTCTTTTTCCGAAGGTAACTGGCTTCAGCAGA
GCGCAGATACCAAATACTGTTCTTCTAGTGTAGCCGTAGTTAGGCCACCACTTCAAGAACTCTGTAGCAC
CGCCTACATACCTCGCTCTGCTAATCCTGTTACCAGTGGCTGCTGCCAGTGGCGATAAGTCGTGTCTTAC
CGGGTTGGACTCAAGACGATAGTTACCGGATAAGGCGCAGCGGTCGGGCTGAACGGGGGGTTCGTGCACA
CAGCCCAGCTTGGAGCGAACGACCTACACCGAACTGAGATACCTACAGCGTGAGCTATGAGAAAGCGCCA
CGCTTCCCGAAGGGAGAAAGGCGGACAGGTATCCGGTAAGCGGCAGGGTCGGAACAGGAGAGCGCACGAG
GGAGCTTCCAGGGGGAAACGCCTGGTATCTTTATAGTCCTGTCGGGTTTCGCCACCTCTGACTTGAGCGT
CGATTTTTGTGATGCTCGTCAGGGGGGCGGAGCCTATGGAAAAACGCCAGCAACGCGGCCTTTTTACGGT
TCCTGGCCTTTTGCTGGCCTTTTGCTCACATGTTCTTTCCTGCGTTATCCCCTGATTCTGTGGATAACCG
TATTACCGCCTTTGAGTGAGCTGATACCGCTCGCCGCAGCCGAACGACCGAGCGCAGCGAGTCAGTGAGC
GAGGAAGCGGAAGAGCGCCCAATACGCAAACCGCCTCTCCCCGCGCGTTGGCCGATTCATTAATGCAGCT
GGCACGACAGGTTTCCCGACTGGAAAGCGGGCAGTGAGCGCAACGCAATTAATACGCGTACCGCTAGCCA
GGAAGAGTTTGTAGAAACGCAAAAAGGCCATCCGTCAGGATGGCCTTCTGCTTAGTTTGATGCCTGGCAG
TTTATGGCGGGCGTCCTGCCCGCCACCCTCCGGGCCGTTGCTTCACAACGTTCAAATCCGCTCCCGGCGG
ATTTGTCCTACTCAGGAGAGCGTTCACCGACAAACAACAGATAAAACGAAAGGCCCAGTCTTCCGACTGA
GCCTTTCGTTTTATTTGATGCCTGGCAGTTCCCTACTCTCGCGTTAACGCTAGCATGGATGTTTTCCCAG
TCACGACGTTGTAAAACGACGGCCAGTCTTAAGCTCGGGCCCTGCAGCTCTAGAGCTCGAATTCTACAGG
TCACTAATACCATCTAAGTAGTTGGTT
Features (pLannotate 1.2.2; 12 found; start..end, strand, type, name):
      1..125     -  protein_bind   attR2: mutant version of attR; recombination site for the Gateway® LR reaction LR Clonase™
    127..783     +  CDS            RAB3D: RAB3D_HUMAN - Also known as GOV, RAB16. Experimental evidence at protein level: Swiss-Prot protein existence level 1. Protein transport. Probably involved in regulated exocytosis (By similarity). From Homo sapiens (Human).
    803..823     -  protein_bind   attB3: mutant version of attB; core recombination site for the Gateway® BP reaction BP Clonase™
    814..899     -  protein_bind   attL1 (fragment): mutant version of attL; recombination site for the Gateway® LR reaction LR Clonase™
    936..954     -  promoter       T7 promoter: promoter for bacteriophage T7 RNA polymerase
   1088..1897    +  CDS            KanR: aminoglycoside phosphotransferase; aph(3')-Ia; confers resistance to kanamycin in bacteria or G418 (Geneticin®) in eukaryotes
   2044..2632    +  rep_origin     ori: high-copy-number ColE1/pMB1/pBR322/pUC origin of replication
   2815..2907    +  CDS            lacI (fragment): lac repressor; lacI; The lac repressor binds to the lac operator to inhibit transcription in E. coli. This inhibition can be relieved by adding lactose or isopropyl-β-D-thiogalactopyranoside (IPTG).
   2962..2989    -  terminator     rrnB T2 terminator: transcription terminator T2 from the E. coli rrnB gene
   3121..3164    +  terminator     rrnB T1 terminator: Escherichia coli rrnB; transcription terminator T1 from the E. coli rrnB gene
   3211..3247    -  CDS            lacZα (fragment): LacZα fragment of β-galactosidase; lacZ fragment
   3285..3314    -  protein_bind   attP2 (fragment): mutant version of attP; recombination site for the Gateway® BP reaction BP Clonase™
