[The description below was written by a language model from this plasmid's Addgene catalogue record and pLannotate feature annotations shown in this document.]
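Description:
p3E-rab3db is a 3' entry clone for multisite Gateway assembly, built by BP recombination of the zebrafish rab3db coding sequence into the pDONR P2R-P3 donor backbone. It is a small plasmid of about 3.3 kb. It is maintained in E. coli through a high-copy ColE1/pUC-type origin and selected with kanamycin via the aph(3')-Ia resistance gene. The remaining annotated elements are standard donor-vector features: rrnB T1 and T2 transcription terminators that insulate the cloning site from read-through, a T7 promoter next to the insert, and short lacI and lacZα remnants with no functional role here.

The payload is a roughly 660 bp open reading frame for the small GTPase Rab3db. The automated annotation labels it as human RAB3D because of sequence similarity, but the catalogue entry identifies it as the Danio rerio gene. The insert lies between an attR2 site and a site that the annotation tool splits into attB3 core and attL fragment calls, which is the pattern expected for the attL3 site of a 3' entry clone. No eukaryotic promoter, polyadenylation signal or fluorescent tag is annotated, so the plasmid is not an expression construct by itself. It is designed for an LR reaction with a 5' entry clone carrying a promoter, a middle entry clone and a destination vector. This places rab3db in the 3' position, typically so that it is fused downstream of a middle-element tag or reporter. The record does not specify these partner elements. The depositor and repository sequences are the same length and carry the same features, differing only in their start coordinate. The plasmid comes from a zebrafish in vivo cell biological screen related to T-tubule formation.
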