Addgene plasmid #109707: p3E-rab3db
Purpose: Multisite gateway vector for 3' tagging with rab3db
Depositing lab: Rob Parton. Depositing organization: University of Queensland, Institute for Molecular Bioscience. Publication: In vivo cell biological screening identifies an endocytic capture mechanism for T-tubule formation. Hall TE, Martel N, Ariotti N, Xiong Z, Lo HP, Ferguson C, Rae J, Lim YW, Parton RG. Nat Commun. 2020 Jul 24;11(1):3711. doi: 10.1038/s41467-020-17486-w. PubMed 32709891.
Backbone
  Vector backbone: pDONR p2R-p3
  Vector type: Zebrafish plasmids
Growth in bacteria
  Bacterial resistance: Kanamycin, 50 μg/mL
  Growth temperature: 37°C
  Growth strain: DH5alpha
  Copy number: High Copy
Gene/Insert
  Gene/Insert name: rab3db
  Species: D. rerio (zebrafish)
  Entrez Gene: rab3db (a.k.a. zgc:86892)
  Cloning method: Gateway Cloning
Terms and licenses: Academic/Nonprofit Terms; Industry Terms: Not Available to Industry
How to cite: p3E-rab3db was a gift from Rob Parton (Addgene plasmid # 109707 ; http://n2t.net/addgene:109707 ; RRID:Addgene_109707)
